Addgene plasmid #11012: EGFR L858R
Purpose: Retroviral construct for expressing human EGFR with L858R mutation in human cells
Depositing lab: Matthew Meyerson. Depositing organization: Dana-Farber Cancer Institute. Publication: Oncogenic Transformation by Inhibitor-Sensitive and -Resistant EGFR Mutants. Greulich H, Chen TH, Feng W, Janne PA, Alvarez JV, Zappaterra M, Bulmer SE, Frank DA, Hahn WC, Sellers WR, Meyerson M. PLoS Med. 2005 Oct 4. 2(11):e313. 10.1371/journal.pmed.0020313 PubMed 16187797.
Backbone
  Vector backbone: pBABE puro
  Backbone size w/o insert (bp): 5169
  Vector type: Mammalian Expression, Retroviral
  Selectable markers: Puromycin
  Backbone manufacturer: available at Addgene
Growth in bacteria
  Bacterial resistance: Ampicillin, 100 μg/mL
  Growth temperature: 37°C
  Growth strain: DH5alpha
  Copy number: High Copy
Gene/Insert
  Gene/Insert name: EGFR L858R (alt names: epidermal growth factor receptor; ERBB)
  Species: H. sapiens (human)
  Insert size (bp): 3639
  Mutation: L858R (tumor-derived)
  Entrez Gene: EGFR (a.k.a. ERBB, ERBB1, ERRP, HER1, NISBD2, NNCIS, PIG61, mENA)
  Cloning method: Restriction Enzyme; 5′ cloning site SnaBI (destroyed during cloning); 3′ cloning site SnaBI (destroyed during cloning)
  Sequencing primers: 5′ pBABE5'
Terms and licenses: Academic/Nonprofit Terms; Industry Terms: Not Available to Industry
Depositor comments: Author has deposited the sequence of the insert to Addgene. Click on "sequence" to view. Point mutation made by using the following primers to PCR from plasmid 11011: 5'-AAGATCACAGATTTTGGGAGGGCCAAACTGCTGGGTG-3' and 5'-CACCCAGCAGTTTGGCCCTCCCAAAATCTGTGATCTT-3'.
How to cite: EGFR L858R was a gift from Matthew Meyerson (Addgene plasmid # 11012 ; http://n2t.net/addgene:11012 ; RRID:Addgene_11012)
