[The description below was written by a language model from this plasmid's Addgene catalogue record and the feature table of its GenBank file.]
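Description:
EGFR L858R is a Moloney murine leukemia virus-based retroviral expression plasmid built on the pBABE puro backbone. It carries the full-length human epidermal growth factor receptor coding sequence with the tumor-derived L858R point mutation. The roughly 3.6 kb insert was placed into the SnaBI site of the vector, destroying the site at both ends, and the mutation was introduced by PCR-based mutagenesis from the corresponding parental EGFR plasmid in the same series. In bacteria the 8.7 kb plasmid is maintained at high copy through a ColE1/pUC-type origin and selected with ampicillin via the beta-lactamase gene and its own promoter.

The proviral portion is bounded by two MMLV long terminal repeats. Downstream of the 5′ LTR lie the Psi packaging signal and a truncated gag segment lacking its start codon, which together promote encapsidation of the vector RNA when the plasmid is introduced into a packaging cell line that supplies the viral proteins in trans. No separate promoter is annotated upstream of the EGFR open reading frame, so its expression comes from the 5′ LTR, as is usual for pBABE vectors. The SV40 enhancer/early promoter, which overlaps the SV40 origin, follows the insert and drives puromycin N-acetyltransferase, allowing selection of stably transduced cells with puromycin. No epitope tag or reporter is annotated.

The stated purpose is retroviral expression of the L858R mutant receptor in human cells, and the associated study concerns oncogenic transformation by inhibitor-sensitive and inhibitor-resistant EGFR mutants. A second, 844 bp partial sequence record is also held for this plasmid but carries no feature annotation.
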