LOCUS       Exported 8725 bp ds-DNA circular SYN 12-MAY-2021
DEFINITION  Retroviral construct for expressing human EGFR with L858R mutation
            in human cells.
ACCESSION   .
VERSION     .
KEYWORDS    EGFR L858R
SOURCE      synthetic DNA construct
  ORGANISM  synthetic DNA construct
REFERENCE   1 (bases 1 to 8725)
  AUTHORS   Greulich H, Chen TH, Feng W, Janne PA, Alvarez JV, Zappaterra M,
            Bulmer SE, Frank DA, Hahn WC, Sellers WR, Meyerson M
  TITLE     Oncogenic Transformation by Inhibitor-Sensitive and -Resistant EGFR
            Mutants.
  JOURNAL   PLoS Med. 2005 Oct 4. 2(11):e313.
  PUBMED    16187797
REFERENCE   2 (bases 1 to 8725)
  AUTHORS   .
  TITLE     Direct Submission
  JOURNAL   Exported May 12, 2021 from SnapGene Server 1.1.58
            http://www.snapgene.com
FEATURES             Location/Qualifiers
     source          1..8725
                     /organism="synthetic DNA construct"
                     /mol_type="other DNA"
     CDS             1..3633
                     /codon_start=1
                     /product="precursor of human epidermal growth factor
                     receptor"
                     /label=EGFR
                     /translation="MRPSGTAGAALLALLAALCPASRALEEKKVCQGTSNKLTQLGTFE
                     DHFLSLQRMFNNCEVVLGNLEITYVQRNYDLSFLKTIQEVAGYVLIALNTVERIPLENL
                     QIIRGNMYYENSYALAVLSNYDANKTGLKELPMRNLQEILHGAVRFSNNPALCNVESIQ
                     WRDIVSSDFLSNMSMDFQNHLGSCQKCDPSCPNGSCWGAGEENCQKLTKIICAQQCSGR
                     CRGKSPSDCCHNQCAAGCTGPRESDCLVCRKFRDEATCKDTCPPLMLYNPTTYQMDVNP
                     EGKYSFGATCVKKCPRNYVVTDHGSCVRACGADSYEMEEDGVRKCKKCEGPCRKVCNGI
                     GIGEFKDSLSINATNIKHFKNCTSISGDLHILPVAFRGDSFTHTPPLDPQELDILKTVK
                     EITGFLLIQAWPENRTDLHAFENLEIIRGRTKQHGQFSLAVVSLNITSLGLRSLKEISD
                     GDVIISGNKNLCYANTINWKKLFGTSGQKTKIISNRGENSCKATGQVCHALCSPEGCWG
                     PEPRDCVSCRNVSRGRECVDKCNLLEGEPREFVENSECIQCHPECLPQAMNITCTGRGP
                     DNCIQCAHYIDGPHCVKTCPAGVMGENNTLVWKYADAGHVCHLCHPNCTYGCTGPGLEG
                     CPTNGPKIPSIATGMVGALLLLLVVALGIGLFMRRRHIVRKRTLRRLLQERELVEPLTP
                     SGEAPNQALLRILKETEFKKIKVLGSGAFGTVYKGLWIPEGEKVKIPVAIKELREATSP
                     KANKEILDEAYVMASVDNPHVCRLLGICLTSTVQLITQLMPFGCLLDYVREHKDNIGSQ
                     YLLNWCVQIAKGMNYLEDRRLVHRDLAARNVLVKTPQHVKITDFGRAKLLGAEEKEYHA
                     EGGKVPIKWMALESILHRIYTHQSDVWSYGVTVWELMTFGSKPYDGIPASEISSILEKG
                     ERLPQPPICTIDVYMIMVKCWMIDADSRPKFRELIIEFSKMARDPQRYLVIQGDERMHL
                     PSPTDSNFYRALMDEEDMDDVVDADEYLIPQQGFFSSPSTSRTPLLSSLSATSNNSTVA
                     CIDRNGLQSCPIKEDSFLQRYSSDPTGALTEDSIDDTFLPVPEYINQSVPKRPAGSVQN
                     PVYHNQPLNPAPSRDPHYQDPHSTAVGNPEYLNTVQPTCVNSTFDSPAHWAQKGSHQIS
                     LDNPDYQQDFFPKEAKPNGIFKGSTAENAEYLRVAPQSSEFIGA"
     primer_bind     complement(3670..3690)
                     /label=pBABE 3'
                     /note="SV40 enhancer, reverse primer for pBABE vectors"
     promoter        3675..4004
                     /label=SV40 promoter
                     /note="SV40 enhancer and early promoter"
     rep_origin      3855..3990
                     /label=SV40 ori
                     /note="SV40 origin of replication"
     primer_bind     3917..3936
                     /label=SV40pro-F
                     /note="SV40 promoter/origin, forward primer"
     CDS             4014..4613
                     /codon_start=1
                     /gene="pac from Streptomyces alboniger"
                     /product="puromycin N-acetyltransferase"
                     /label=PuroR
                     /note="confers resistance to puromycin"
                     /translation="MTEYKPTVRLATRDDVPRAVRTLAAAFADYPATRHTVDPDRHIER
                     VTELQELFLTRVGLDIGKVWVADDGAAVAVWTTPESVEAGAVFAEIGPRMAELSGSRLA
                     AQQQMEGLLAPHRPKEPAWFLATVGVSPDHQGKGLGSAVVLPGVEAAERAGVPAFLETS
                     APRNLPFYERLGFTVTADVEVPEGPRTWCMTRKPGA"
     primer_bind     complement(4014..4033)
                     /label=Puro-R
                     /note="Puromycin resistance gene, reverse primer. Also
                     called puro-variant-R"
     primer_bind     4510..4530
                     /label=Puro-F
                     /note="Puromycin resistance gene, forward primer"
     LTR             4834..5303
                     /note="long terminal repeat from Moloney murine leukemia
                     virus"
     primer_bind     complement(5433..5450)
                     /label=L4440
                     /note="L4440 vector, forward primer"
     rep_origin      complement(5604..6192)
                     /direction=LEFT
                     /label=ori
                     /note="high-copy-number ColE1/pMB1/pBR322/pUC origin of
                     replication"
     primer_bind     complement(5684..5703)
                     /label=pBR322ori-F
                     /note="pBR322 origin, forward primer"
     CDS             complement(6352..7212)
                     /codon_start=1
                     /gene="bla"
                     /product="beta-lactamase"
                     /label=AmpR
                     /note="confers resistance to ampicillin, carbenicillin, and
                     related antibiotics"
                     /translation="MSIQHFRVALIPFFAAFCLPVFAHPETLVKVKDAEDQLGARVGYI
                     ELDLNSGKILESFRPEERFPMMSTFKVLLCGAVLSRIDAGQEQLGRRIHYSQNDLVEYS
                     PVTEKHLTDGMTVRELCSAAITMSDNTAANLLLTTIGGPKELTAFLHNMGDHVTRLDRW
                     EPELNEAIPNDERDTTMPVAMATTLRKLLTGELLTLASRQQLIDWMEADKVAGPLLRSA
                     LPAGWFIADKSGAGERGSRGIIAALGPDGKPSRIVVIYTTGSQATMDERNRQIAEIGAS
                     LIKHW"
     primer_bind     6975..6994
                     /label=Amp-R
                     /note="Ampicillin resistance gene, reverse primer"
     promoter        complement(7213..7317)
                     /gene="bla"
                     /label=AmpR promoter
     LTR             7348..7817
                     /note="long terminal repeat from Moloney murine leukemia
                     virus"
     misc_feature    7882..8081
                     /label=MMLV Psi
                     /note="packaging signal of Moloney murine leukemia virus
                     (MMLV)"
     CDS             8282..8698
                     /label=gag (truncated)
                     /note="truncated Moloney murine leukemia virus (MMLV) gag
                     gene lacking the start codon"
     primer_bind     8628..8650
                     /label=pLXSN 5'
                     /note="Murine stem cell virus, forward primer. Also called
                     MSCV"
     primer_bind     8666..8682
                     /label=pBABE 5'
                     /note="Psi packaging signal, forward primer for pBABE
                     vectors"
ORIGIN
        1 atgcgaccct ccgggacggc cggggcagcg ctcctggcgc tgctggctgc gctctgcccg
       61 gcgagtcggg ctctggagga aaagaaagtt tgccaaggca cgagtaacaa gctcacgcag
      121 ttgggcactt ttgaagatca ttttctcagc ctccagagga tgttcaataa ctgtgaggtg
      181 gtccttggga atttggaaat tacctatgtg cagaggaatt atgatctttc cttcttaaag
      241 accatccagg aggtggctgg ttatgtcctc attgccctca acacagtgga gcgaattcct
      301 ttggaaaacc tgcagatcat cagaggaaat atgtactacg aaaattccta tgccttagca
      361 gtcttatcta actatgatgc aaataaaacc ggactgaagg agctgcccat gagaaattta
      421 caggaaatcc tgcatggcgc cgtgcggttc agcaacaacc ctgccctgtg caacgtggag
      481 agcatccagt ggcgggacat agtcagcagt gactttctca gcaacatgtc gatggacttc
      541 cagaaccacc tgggcagctg ccaaaagtgt gatccaagct gtcccaatgg gagctgctgg
      601 ggtgcaggag aggagaactg ccagaaactg accaaaatca tctgtgccca gcagtgctcc
      661 gggcgctgcc gtggcaagtc ccccagtgac tgctgccaca accagtgtgc tgcaggctgc
      721 acaggccccc gggagagcga ctgcctggtc tgccgcaaat tccgagacga agccacgtgc
      781 aaggacacct gccccccact catgctctac aaccccacca cgtaccagat ggatgtgaac
      841 cccgagggca aatacagctt tggtgccacc tgcgtgaaga agtgtccccg taattatgtg
      901 gtgacagatc acggctcgtg cgtccgagcc tgtggggccg acagctatga gatggaggaa
      961 gacggcgtcc gcaagtgtaa gaagtgcgaa gggccttgcc gcaaagtgtg taacggaata
     1021 ggtattggtg aatttaaaga ctcactctcc ataaatgcta cgaatattaa acacttcaaa
     1081 aactgcacct ccatcagtgg cgatctccac atcctgccgg tggcatttag gggtgactcc
     1141 ttcacacata ctcctcctct ggatccacag gaactggata ttctgaaaac cgtaaaggaa
     1201 atcacagggt ttttgctgat tcaggcttgg cctgaaaaca ggacggacct ccatgccttt
     1261 gagaacctag aaatcatacg cggcaggacc aagcaacatg gtcagttttc tcttgcagtc
     1321 gtcagcctga acataacatc cttgggatta cgctccctca aggagataag tgatggagat
     1381 gtgataattt caggaaacaa aaatttgtgc tatgcaaata caataaactg gaaaaaactg
     1441 tttgggacct ccggtcagaa aaccaaaatt ataagcaaca gaggtgaaaa cagctgcaag
     1501 gccacaggcc aggtctgcca tgccttgtgc tcccccgagg gctgctgggg cccggagccc
     1561 agggactgcg tctcttgccg gaatgtcagc cgaggcaggg aatgcgtgga caagtgcaac
     1621 cttctggagg gtgagccaag ggagtttgtg gagaactctg agtgcataca gtgccaccca
     1681 gagtgcctgc ctcaggccat gaacatcacc tgcacaggac ggggaccaga caactgtatc
     1741 cagtgtgccc actacattga cggcccccac tgcgtcaaga cctgcccggc aggagtcatg
     1801 ggagaaaaca acaccctggt ctggaagtac gcagacgccg gccatgtgtg ccacctgtgc
     1861 catccaaact gcacctacgg atgcactggg ccaggtcttg aaggctgtcc aacgaatggg
     1921 cctaagatcc cgtccatcgc cactgggatg gtgggggccc tcctcttgct gctggtggtg
     1981 gccctgggga tcggcctctt catgcgaagg cgccacatcg ttcggaagcg cacgctgcgg
     2041 aggctgctgc aggagaggga gcttgtggag cctcttacac ccagtggaga agctcccaac
     2101 caagctctct tgaggatctt gaaggaaact gaattcaaaa agatcaaagt gctgggctcc
     2161 ggtgcgttcg gcacggtgta taagggactc tggatcccag aaggtgagaa agttaaaatt
     2221 cccgtcgcta tcaaggaatt aagagaagca acatctccga aagccaacaa ggaaatcctc
     2281 gatgaagcct acgtgatggc cagcgtggac aacccccacg tgtgccgcct gctgggcatc
     2341 tgcctcacct ccaccgtgca actcatcacg cagctcatgc ccttcggctg cctcctggac
     2401 tatgtccggg aacacaaaga caatattggc tcccagtacc tgctcaactg gtgtgtgcag
     2461 atcgcaaagg gcatgaacta cttggaggac cgtcgcttgg tgcaccgcga cctggcagcc
     2521 aggaacgtac tggtgaaaac accgcagcat gtcaagatca cagattttgg gagggccaaa
     2581 ctgctgggtg cggaagagaa agaataccat gcagaaggag gcaaagtgcc tatcaagtgg
     2641 atggcattgg aatcaatttt acacagaatc tatacccacc agagtgatgt ctggagctac
     2701 ggggtgaccg tttgggagtt gatgaccttt ggatccaagc catatgacgg aatccctgcc
     2761 agcgagatct cctccatcct ggagaaagga gaacgcctcc ctcagccacc catatgtacc
     2821 atcgatgtct acatgatcat ggtcaagtgc tggatgatag acgcagatag tcgcccaaag
     2881 ttccgtgagt tgatcatcga attctccaaa atggcccgag acccccagcg ctaccttgtc
     2941 attcaggggg atgaaagaat gcatttgcca agtcctacag actccaactt ctaccgtgcc
     3001 ctgatggatg aagaagacat ggacgacgtg gtggatgccg acgagtacct catcccacag
     3061 cagggcttct tcagcagccc ctccacgtca cggactcccc tcctgagctc tctgagtgca
     3121 accagcaaca attccaccgt ggcttgcatt gatagaaatg ggctgcaaag ctgtcccatc
     3181 aaggaagaca gcttcttgca gcgatacagc tcagacccca caggcgcctt gactgaggac
     3241 agcatagacg acaccttcct cccagtgcct gaatacataa accagtccgt tcccaaaagg
     3301 cccgctggct ctgtgcagaa tcctgtctat cacaatcagc ctctgaaccc cgcgcccagc
     3361 agagacccac actaccagga cccccacagc actgcagtgg gcaaccccga gtatctcaac
     3421 actgtccagc ccacctgtgt caacagcaca ttcgacagcc ctgcccactg ggcccagaaa
     3481 ggcagccacc aaattagcct ggacaaccct gactaccagc aggacttctt tcccaaggaa
     3541 gccaagccaa atggcatctt taagggctcc acagctgaaa atgcagaata cctaagggtc
     3601 gcgccacaaa gcagtgaatt tattggagca tgagatgtag gaattcgcca gcacagtggt
     3661 cgaccctgtg gaatgtgtgt cagttagggt gtggaaagtc cccaggctcc ccagcaggca
     3721 gaagtatgca aagcatgcat ctcaattagt cagcaaccag gtgtggaaag tccccaggct
     3781 ccccagcagg cagaagtatg caaagcatgc atctcaatta gtcagcaacc atagtcccgc
     3841 ccctaactcc gcccatcccg cccctaactc cgcccagttc cgcccattct ccgccccatg
     3901 gctgactaat tttttttatt tatgcagagg ccgaggccgc ctcggcctct gagctattcc
     3961 agaagtagtg aggaggcttt tttggaggcc taggcttttg caaaaagctt accatgaccg
     4021 agtacaagcc cacggtgcgc ctcgccaccc gcgacgacgt ccccagggcc gtacgcaccc
     4081 tcgccgccgc gttcgccgac taccccgcca cgcgccacac cgtcgatccg gaccgccaca
     4141 tcgagcgggt caccgagctg caagaactct tcctcacgcg cgtcgggctc gacatcggca
     4201 aggtgtgggt cgcggacgac ggcgccgcgg tggcggtctg gaccacgccg gagagcgtcg
     4261 aagcgggggc ggtgttcgcc gagatcggcc cgcgcatggc cgagttgagc ggttcccggc
     4321 tggccgcgca gcaacagatg gaaggcctcc tggcgccgca ccggcccaag gagcccgcgt
     4381 ggttcctggc caccgtcggc gtctcgcccg accaccaggg caagggtctg ggcagcgccg
     4441 tcgtgctccc cggagtggag gcggccgagc gcgccggggt gcccgccttc ctggagacct
     4501 ccgcgccccg caacctcccc ttctacgagc ggctcggctt caccgtcacc gccgacgtcg
     4561 aggtgcccga aggaccgcgc acctggtgca tgacccgcaa gcccggtgcc tgacgcccgc
     4621 cccacgaccc gcagcgcccg accgaaagga gcgcacgacc ccatgcatcg ataaaataaa
     4681 agattttatt tagtctccag aaaaaggggg gaatgaaaga ccccacctgt aggtttggca
     4741 agctagctta agtaacgcca ttttgcaagg catggaaaaa tacataactg agaatagaga
     4801 agttcagatc aaggtcagga acagatggaa cagctgaata tgggccaaac aggatatctg
     4861 tggtaagcag ttcctgcccc ggctcagggc caagaacaga tggaacagct gaatatgggc
     4921 caaacaggat atctgtggta agcagttcct gccccggctc agggccaaga acagatggtc
     4981 cccagatgcg gtccagccct cagcagtttc tagagaacca tcagatgttt ccagggtgcc
     5041 ccaaggacct gaaatgaccc tgtgccttat ttgaactaac caatcagttc gcttctcgct
     5101 tctgttcgcg cgcttctgct ccccgagctc aataaaagag cccacaaccc ctcactcggg
     5161 gcgccagtcc tccgattgac tgagtcgccc gggtacccgt gtatccaata aaccctcttg
     5221 cagttgcatc cgacttgtgg tctcgctgtt ccttgggagg gtctcctctg agtgattgac
     5281 tacccgtcag cgggggtctt tcacatgcag catgtatcaa aattaatttg gttttttttc
     5341 ttaagtattt acattaaatg gccatagttg cattaatgaa tcggccaacg cgcggggaga
     5401 ggcggtttgc gtattgggcg ctcttccgct tcctcgctca ctgactcgct gcgctcggtc
     5461 gttcggctgc ggcgagcggt atcagctcac tcaaaggcgg taatacggtt atccacagaa
     5521 tcaggggata acgcaggaaa gaacatgtga gcaaaaggcc agcaaaaggc caggaaccgt
     5581 aaaaaggccg cgttgctggc gtttttccat aggctccgcc cccctgacga gcatcacaaa
     5641 aatcgacgct caagtcagag gtggcgaaac ccgacaggac tataaagata ccaggcgttt
     5701 ccccctggaa gctccctcgt gcgctctcct gttccgaccc tgccgcttac cggatacctg
     5761 tccgcctttc tcccttcggg aagcgtggcg ctttctcata gctcacgctg taggtatctc
     5821 agttcggtgt aggtcgttcg ctccaagctg ggctgtgtgc acgaaccccc cgttcagccc
     5881 gaccgctgcg ccttatccgg taactatcgt cttgagtcca acccggtaag acacgactta
     5941 tcgccactgg cagcagccac tggtaacagg attagcagag cgaggtatgt aggcggtgct
     6001 acagagttct tgaagtggtg gcctaactac ggctacacta gaagaacagt atttggtatc
     6061 tgcgctctgc tgaagccagt taccttcgga aaaagagttg gtagctcttg atccggcaaa
     6121 caaaccaccg ctggtagcgg tggttttttt gtttgcaagc agcagattac gcgcagaaaa
     6181 aaaggatctc aagaagatcc tttgatcttt tctacggggt ctgacgctca gtggaacgaa
     6241 aactcacgtt aagggatttt ggtcatgaga ttatcaaaaa ggatcttcac ctagatcctt
     6301 ttgcggccgc aaatcaatct aaagtatata tgagtaaact tggtctgaca gttaccaatg
     6361 cttaatcagt gaggcaccta tctcagcgat ctgtctattt cgttcatcca tagttgcctg
     6421 actccccgtc gtgtagataa ctacgatacg ggagggctta ccatctggcc ccagtgctgc
     6481 aatgataccg cgagacccac gctcaccggc tccagattta tcagcaataa accagccagc
     6541 cggaagggcc gagcgcagaa gtggtcctgc aactttatcc gcctccatcc agtctattaa
     6601 ttgttgccgg gaagctagag taagtagttc gccagttaat agtttgcgca acgttgttgc
     6661 cattgctaca ggcatcgtgg tgtcacgctc gtcgtttggt atggcttcat tcagctccgg
     6721 ttcccaacga tcaaggcgag ttacatgatc ccccatgttg tgcaaaaaag cggttagctc
     6781 cttcggtcct ccgatcgttg tcagaagtaa gttggccgca gtgttatcac tcatggttat
     6841 ggcagcactg cataattctc ttactgtcat gccatccgta agatgctttt ctgtgactgg
     6901 tgagtactca accaagtcat tctgagaata gtgtatgcgg cgaccgagtt gctcttgccc
     6961 ggcgtcaata cgggataata ccgcgccaca tagcagaact ttaaaagtgc tcatcattgg
     7021 aaaacgttct tcggggcgaa aactctcaag gatcttaccg ctgttgagat ccagttcgat
     7081 gtaacccact cgtgcaccca actgatcttc agcatctttt actttcacca gcgtttctgg
     7141 gtgagcaaaa acaggaaggc aaaatgccgc aaaaaaggga ataagggcga cacggaaatg
     7201 ttgaatactc atactcttcc tttttcaata ttattgaagc atttatcagg gttattgtct
     7261 catgagcgga tacatatttg aatgtattta gaaaaataaa caaatagggg ttccgcgcac
     7321 atttccccga aaagtgccac ctgcagcctg aatatgggcc aaacaggata tctgtggtaa
     7381 gcagttcctg ccccggctca gggccaagaa cagatggaac agctgaatat gggccaaaca
     7441 ggatatctgt ggtaagcagt tcctgccccg gctcagggcc aagaacagat ggtccccaga
     7501 tgcggtccag ccctcagcag tttctagaga accatcagat gtttccaggg tgccccaagg
     7561 acctgaaatg accctgtgcc ttatttgaac taaccaatca gttcgcttct cgcttctgtt
     7621 cgcgcgcttc tgctccccga gctcaataaa agagcccaca acccctcact cggggcgcca
     7681 gtcctccgat tgactgagtc gcccgggtac ccgtgtatcc aataaaccct cttgcagttg
     7741 catccgactt gtggtctcgc tgttccttgg gagggtctcc tctgagtgat tgactacccg
     7801 tcagcggggg tctttcattt gggggctcgt ccgggatcgg gagacccctg cccagggacc
     7861 accgacccac caccgggagg caagctggcc agcaacttat ctgtgtctgt ccgattgtct
     7921 agtgtctatg actgatttta tgcgcctgcg tcggtactag ttagctaact agctctgtat
     7981 ctggcggacc cgtggtggaa ctgacgagtt ctgaacaccc ggccgcaacc ctgggagacg
     8041 tcccagggac tttgggggcc gtttttgtgg cccgacctga ggaagggagt cgatgtggaa
     8101 tccgaccccg tcaggatatg tggttctggt aggagacgag aacctaaaac agttcccgcc
     8161 tccgtctgaa tttttgcttt cggtttggaa ccgaagccgc gcgtcttgtc tgctgcagcg
     8221 ctgcagcatc gttctgtgtt gtctctgtct gactgtgttt ctgtatttgt ctgaaaatta
     8281 gggccagact gttaccactc ccttaagttt gaccttaggt cactggaaag atgtcgagcg
     8341 gatcgctcac aaccagtcgg tagatgtcaa gaagagacgt tgggttacct tctgctctgc
     8401 agaatggcca acctttaacg tcggatggcc gcgagacggc acctttaacc gagacctcat
     8461 cacccaggtt aagatcaagg tcttttcacc tggcccgcat ggacacccag accaggtccc
     8521 ctacatcgtg acctgggaag ccttggcttt tgacccccct ccctgggtca agccctttgt
     8581 acaccctaag cctccgcctc ctcttcctcc atccgccccg tctctccccc ttgaacctcc
     8641 tcgttcgacc ccgcctcgat cctcccttta tccagccctc actccttctc taggcgccgg
     8701 ccggatccca gtgtggtggt acatc
//
