LOCUS       Exported 844 bp ds-DNA linear SYN 18-MAY-2021
DEFINITION  Retroviral construct for expressing human EGFR with L858R mutation
            in human cells.
ACCESSION   .
VERSION     .
KEYWORDS    EGFR L858R
SOURCE      synthetic DNA construct
  ORGANISM  synthetic DNA construct
REFERENCE   1 (bases 1 to 844)
  AUTHORS   Greulich H, Chen TH, Feng W, Janne PA, Alvarez JV, Zappaterra M,
            Bulmer SE, Frank DA, Hahn WC, Sellers WR, Meyerson M
  TITLE     Oncogenic Transformation by Inhibitor-Sensitive and -Resistant EGFR
            Mutants.
  JOURNAL   PLoS Med. 2005 Oct 4. 2(11):e313.
  PUBMED    16187797
REFERENCE   2 (bases 1 to 844)
  AUTHORS   .
  TITLE     Direct Submission
  JOURNAL   Exported May 18, 2021 from SnapGene Server 1.1.58
            http://www.snapgene.com
FEATURES             Location/Qualifiers
     source          1..844
                     /organism="synthetic DNA construct"
                     /mol_type="other DNA"
ORIGIN
        1 atgcgaccct ccgggacggc cggggcagcg ctcctggcgc tgctggctgc gctctgcccg
       61 gcgagtcggg ctctggagga aaagaaagtt tgccaaggca cgagtaacaa gctcacgcag
      121 ttgggcactt ttgaagatca ttttctcagc ctccagagga tgttcaataa ctgtgaggtg
      181 gtccttggga atttggaaat tacctatgtg cagaggaatt atgatctttc cttcttaaag
      241 accatccagg aggtggctgg ttatgtcctc attgccctca acacagtgga gcgaattcct
      301 ttggaaaacc tgcagatcat cagaggaaat atgtactacg aaaattccta tgccttagca
      361 gtcttatcta actatgatgc aaataaaacc ggactgaagg agctgcccat gagaaattta
      421 caggaaatcc tgcatggcgc cgtgcggttc agcaacaacc ctgccctgtg caacgtggag
      481 agcatccagt ggcgggacat agtcagcagt gactttctca gcaacatgtc gatggacttc
      541 cagaaccacc tgggcagctg ccaaaagtgt gatccaagct gtcccaatgg gagctgctgg
      601 ggtgcaggag aggagaactg ccagaaactg accaaaatca tctgtgccca gcagtgctcc
      661 gggcgctgcc gtggcaagtc ccccagtgac tgctgccaca accagtgtgc tgcaggctgc
      721 acaggccccc gggagagcga ctgcctggtc tgccgcaaat tccgagacga agccacgtgc
      781 aaggacacct gccccccact catgctctac aaccccacca cgtaccagat ggatgtgaac
      841 cccg
//
