>Addgene plasmid #11012 | EGFR L858R | depositor partial sequence | sequence record 6846 | Author sequence
ACTATGCGACCCTCCGGGACGGCCGGGGCAGCGCTCCTGGCGCTGCTGGCTGCGCTCTGCCCGGCGAGTC
GGGCTCTGGAGGAAAAGAAAGTTTGCCAAGGCACGAGTAACAAGCTCACGCAGTTGGGCACTTTTGAAGA
TCATTTTCTCAGCCTCCAGAGGATGTTCAATAACTGTGAGGTGGTCCTTGGGAATTTGGAAATTACCTAT
GTGCAGAGGAATTATGATCTTTCCTTCTTAAAGACCATCCAGGAGGTGGCTGGTTATGTCCTCATTGCCC
TCAACACAGTGGAGCGAATTCCTTTGGAAAACCTGCAGATCATCAGAGGAAATATGTACTACGAAAATTC
CTATGCCTTAGCAGTCTTATCTAACTATGATGCAAATAAAACCGGACTGAAGGAGCTGCCCATGAGAAAT
TTACAGGAAATCCTGCATGGCGCCGTGCGGTTCAGCAACAACCCTGCCCTGTGCAACGTGGAGAGCATCC
AGTGGCGGGACATAGTCAGCAGTGACTTTCTCAGCAACATGTCGATGGACTTCCAGAACCACCTGGGCAG
CTGCCAAAAGTGTGATCCAAGCTGTCCCAATGGGAGCTGCTGGGGTGCAGGAGAGGAGAACTGCCAGAAA
CTGACCAAAATCATCTGTGCCCAGCAGTGCTCCGGGCGCTGCCGTGGCAAGTCCCCCAGTGACTGCTGCC
ACAACCAGTGTGCTGCAGGCTGCACAGGCCCCCGGGAGAGCGACTGCCTGGTCTGCCGCAAATTCCGAGA
CGAAGCCACGTGCAAGGACACCTGCCCCCCACTCATGCTCTACAACCCCACCACGTACCAGATGGATGTG
AACCCCGAGGGCAAATACAGCTTTGGTGCCACCTGCGTGAAGAAGTGTCCCCGTAATTATGTGGTGACAG
ATCACGGCTCGTGCGTCCGAGCCTGTGGGGCCGACAGCTATGAGATGGAGGAAGACGGCGTCCGCAAGTG
TAAGAAGTGCGAAGGGCCTTGCCGCAAAGTGTGTAACGGAATAGGTATTGGTGAATTTAAAGACTCACTC
TCCATAAATGCTACGAATATTAAACACTTCAAAAACTGCACCTCCATCAGTGGCGATCTCCACATCCTGC
CGGTGGCATTTAGGGGTGACTCCTTCACACATACTCCTCCTCTGGATCCACAGGAACTGGATATTCTGAA
AACCGTAAAGGAAATCACAGGGTTTTTGCTGATTCAGGCTTGGCCTGAAAACAGGACGGACCTCCATGCC
TTTGAGAACCTAGAAATCATACGCGGCAGGACCAAGCAACATGGTCAGTTTTCTCTTGCAGTCGTCAGCC
TGAACATAACATCCTTGGGATTACGCTCCCTCAAGGAGATAAGTGATGGAGATGTGATAATTTCAGGAAA
CAAAAATTTGTGCTATGCAAATACAATAAACTGGAAAAAACTGTTTGGGACCTCCGGTCAGAAAACCAAA
ATTATAAGCAACAGAGGTGAAAACAGCTGCAAGGCCACAGGCCAGGTCTGCCATGCCTTGTGCTCCCCCG
AGGGCTGCTGGGGCCCGGAGCCCAGGGACTGCGTCTCTTGCCGGAATGTCAGCCGAGGCAGGGAATGCGT
GGACAAGTGCAACCTTCTGGAGGGTGAGCCAAGGGAGTTTGTGGAGAACTCTGAGTGCATACAGTGCCAC
CCAGAGTGCCTGCCTCAGGCCATGAACATCACCTGCACAGGACGGGGACCAGACAACTGTATCCAGTGTG
CCCACTACATTGACGGCCCCCACTGCGTCAAGACCTGCCCGGCAGGAGTCATGGGAGAAAACAACACCCT
GGTCTGGAAGTACGCAGACGCCGGCCATGTGTGCCACCTGTGCCATCCAAACTGCACCTACGGATGCACT
GGGCCAGGTCTTGAAGGCTGTCCAACGAATGGGCCTAAGATCCCGTCCATCGCCACTGGGATGGTGGGGG
CCCTCCTCTTGCTGCTGGTGGTGGCCCTGGGGATCGGCCTCTTCATGCGAAGGCGCCACATCGTTCGGAA
GCGCACGCTGCGGAGGCTGCTGCAGGAGAGGGAGCTTGTGGAGCCTCTTACACCCAGTGGAGAAGCTCCC
AACCAAGCTCTCTTGAGGATCTTGAAGGAAACTGAATTCAAAAAGATCAAAGTGCTGGGCTCCGGTGCGT
TCGGCACGGTGTATAAGGGACTCTGGATCCCAGAAGGTGAGAAAGTTAAAATTCCCGTCGCTATCAAGGA
ATTAAGAGAAGCAACATCTCCGAAAGCCAACAAGGAAATCCTCGATGAAGCCTACGTGATGGCCAGCGTG
GACAACCCCCACGTGTGCCGCCTGCTGGGCATCTGCCTCACCTCCACCGTGCAACTCATCACGCAGCTCA
TGCCCTTCGGCTGCCTCCTGGACTATGTCCGGGAACACAAAGACAATATTGGCTCCCAGTACCTGCTCAA
CTGGTGTGTGCAGATCGCAAAGGGCATGAACTACTTGGAGGACCGTCGCTTGGTGCACCGCGACCTGGCA
GCCAGGAACGTACTGGTGAAAACACCGCAGCATGTCAAGATCACAGATTTTGGGAGGGCCAAACTGCTGG
GTGCGGAAGAGAAAGAATACCATGCAGAAGGAGGCAAAGTGCCTATCAAGTGGATGGCATTGGAATCAAT
TTTACACAGAATCTATACCCACCAGAGTGATGTCTGGAGCTACGGGGTGACCGTTTGGGAGTTGATGACC
TTTGGATCCAAGCCATATGACGGAATCCCTGCCAGCGAGATCTCCTCCATCCTGGAGAAAGGAGAACGCC
TCCCTCAGCCACCCATATGTACCATCGATGTCTACATGATCATGGTCAAGTGCTGGATGATAGACGCAGA
TAGTCGCCCAAAGTTCCGTGAGTTGATCATCGAATTCTCCAAAATGGCCCGAGACCCCCAGCGCTACCTT
GTCATTCAGGGGGATGAAAGAATGCATTTGCCAAGTCCTACAGACTCCAACTTCTACCGTGCCCTGATGG
ATGAAGAAGACATGGACGACGTGGTGGATGCCGACGAGTACCTCATCCCACAGCAGGGCTTCTTCAGCAG
CCCCTCCACGTCACGGACTCCCCTCCTGAGCTCTCTGAGTGCAACCAGCAACAATTCCACCGTGGCTTGC
ATTGATAGAAATGGGCTGCAAAGCTGTCCCATCAAGGAAGACAGCTTCTTGCAGCGATACAGCTCAGACC
CCACAGGCGCCTTGACTGAGGACAGCATAGACGACACCTTCCTCCCAGTGCCTGAATACATAAACCAGTC
CGTTCCCAAAAGGCCCGCTGGCTCTGTGCAGAATCCTGTCTATCACAATCAGCCTCTGAACCCCGCGCCC
AGCAGAGACCCACACTACCAGGACCCCCACAGCACTGCAGTGGGCAACCCCGAGTATCTCAACACTGTCC
AGCCCACCTGTGTCAACAGCACATTCGACAGCCCTGCCCACTGGGCCCAGAAAGGCAGCCACCAAATTAG
CCTGGACAACCCTGACTACCAGCAGGACTTCTTTCCCAAGGAAGCCAAGCCAAATGGCATCTTTAAGGGC
TCCACAGCTGAAAATGCAGAATACCTAAGGGTCGCGCCACAAAGCAGTGAATTTATTGGAGCATGAGAT
