>Addgene plasmid #11012 | EGFR L858R | addgene partial sequence | sequence record 163950 | hEGFR-F 5'-cgcaaagggcatgaactact-3'
GGAACGTACTGGTGAAAACACCGCAGCATGTCAAGATCACAGATTTTGGGAGGGCCAAACTGCTGGGTGC
GGAAGAGAAAGAATACCATGCAGAAGGAGGCAAAGTGCCTATCAAGTGGATGGCATTGGAATCAATTTTA
CACAGAATCTATACCCACCAGAGTGATGTCTGGAGCTACGGGGTGACCGTTTGGGAGTTGATGACCTTTG
GATCCAAGCCATATGACGGAATCCCTGCCAGCGAGATCTCCTCCATCCTGGAGAAAGGAGAACGCCTCCC
TCAGCCACCCATATGTACCATCGATGTCTACATGATCATGGTCAAGTGCTGGATGATAGACGCAGATAGT
CGCCCAAAGTTCCGTGAGTTGATCATCGAATTCTCCAAAATGGCCCGAGACCCCCAGCGCTACCTTGTCA
TTCAGGGGGATGAAAGAATGCATTTGCCAAGTCCTACAGACTCCAACTTCTACCGTGCCCTGATGGATGA
AGAAGACATGGACGACGTGGTGGATGCCGACGAGTACCTCATCCCACAGCAGGGCTTCTTCAGCAGCCCC
TCCACGTCACGGACTCCCCTCCTGAGCTCTCTGAGTGCAACCAGCAACAATTCCACCGTGGCTTGCATTG
ATAGAAATGGGCTGCAAAGCTGTCCCATCAAGGAAGACAGCTTCTTGCAGCGATACAGCTCAGACCCCAC
AGGCGCCTTGACTGAGGACAGCATAGACGACACCTTCCTCCCAGTGCCTGAATACATAAACCAGTCCGTT
CCCAAAAGGCCCGCTGGCTCTGTGCAGAATCCTGTCTATCACAATCAGCCTCTGAACCCCGCGCCCAGCA
GAGACCCACACTACCAGGACC
